Addgene plasmid #80152: piRFP-N3-Tyrosinase
Purpose: Melanosome marker
Depositing lab: Santiago Di Pietro. Publication: TPC2 controls pigmentation by regulating melanosome pH and size. Ambrosio AL, Boyle JA, Aradi AE, Christian KA, Di Pietro SM. Proc Natl Acad Sci U S A. 2016 May 17;113(20):5622-7. doi: 10.1073/pnas.1600108113. Epub 2016 May 2. PubMed 27140606.
Backbone
  Vector backbone: piRFP682
  Backbone size w/o insert (bp): 4904
  Total vector size (bp): 6546
  Modifications to backbone: EGFP in pEGFP-N3 was replaced by iRFP682 to generate piRFP682-N3
  Vector type: Mammalian Expression
  Selectable markers: Neomycin (select with G418)
Growth in bacteria
  Bacterial resistance: Kanamycin, 50 μg/mL
  Growth temperature: 37°C
  Growth strain: DH5alpha
  Copy number: Unknown
Gene/Insert
  Gene/Insert name: Tyrosinase
  Species: H. sapiens (human)
  Insert size (bp): 1642
  GenBank ID: NM_000372
  Entrez Gene: TYR (a.k.a. ATN, CMM8, OCA1, OCA1A, OCAIA, SHEP3)
  Promoter: CMV
  Tag / fusion protein: iRFP682 (C terminal on insert)
  Cloning method: Gibson Cloning
  Sequencing primers: 5′ CGCAAATGGGCGGTAGGCGTG; 3′ CCTCTACAAATGTGGTATGG
Terms and licenses: Academic/Nonprofit Terms; Industry Terms: Not Available to Industry
How to cite: piRFP-N3-Tyrosinase was a gift from Santiago Di Pietro (Addgene plasmid # 80152 ; http://n2t.net/addgene:80152 ; RRID:Addgene_80152)
