[The description below was written by a language model from this plasmid's Addgene catalogue record and pLannotate feature annotations shown in this document.]
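Description:
piRFP-N3-Tyrosinase is a 6,546 bp mammalian expression plasmid built on piRFP682-N3, a derivative of pEGFP-N3 in which EGFP was replaced by the near-infrared fluorescent protein iRFP682. It replicates in E. coli from a high-copy ColE1/pUC-type origin and also carries an f1 phage origin. A single NeoR/KanR (Tn5 aminoglycoside phosphotransferase) gene serves both hosts. The bacterial bla (AmpR) promoter upstream of it drives kanamycin resistance in bacteria, while the SV40 enhancer/early promoter, paired with an HSV TK polyadenylation signal, gives G418 selection in mammalian cells. The short large T antigen, ble and bGH poly(A) fragments in the annotation appear to be residual backbone sequence or partial matches rather than functional parts.

The payload is the human tyrosinase (TYR) coding sequence, inserted by Gibson assembly downstream of the CMV immediate-early enhancer and promoter and a remnant of the multiple cloning site. TYR is followed after a short linker region by iRFP682, an engineered bacterial phytochrome derivative from Rhodopseudomonas palustris with emission near 682 nm. The fluorescent protein therefore sits at the C terminus of tyrosinase, and the transcript ends at an SV40 polyadenylation signal. Tyrosinase is the copper-containing oxidase that catalyses the initial, rate-limiting steps of melanin synthesis from tyrosine.

The record gives the plasmid's purpose as a melanosome marker, so the tagged enzyme labels these organelles in transfected cells. Its far-red emission should leave shorter-wavelength channels free for co-imaging with other fluorescent proteins. The associated study concerned the regulation of melanosome pH and size in pigmentation.
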