Features (pLannotate 1.2.2; 15 found; start..end, strand, type, name):
     61..364     +  enhancer       CMV enhancer: human cytomegalovirus immediate early enhancer
    365..568     +  promoter       CMV promoter: human cytomegalovirus (CMV) immediate early promoter
    591..634     +  misc_feature   MCS (fragment): multiple cloning site
    636..2222    +  CDS            TYR: TYRO_HUMAN - Experimental evidence at protein level: Swiss-Prot protein existence level 1. This is a copper-containing oxidase that functions in the formation of pigments such as melanins and other polyphenolic compounds (By similarity). Catalyzes the initial and rate limiting step in the cascade of reactions leading to melanin production from tyrosine (By similarity). In addition to hydroxylating tyrosine to DOPA (3,4- dihydroxyphenylalanine), also catalyzes the oxidation of DOPA to DOPA- quinone, and possibly the oxidation of DHI (5,6-dihydroxyindole) to indole-5,6 quinone (By similarity). F
   2262..3212    +  CDS            iRFP682: near-infrared fluorescent protein with an emission peak at 682 nm, engineered from a bacterial phytochrome (Shcherbakova and Verkhusha, 2013) derived from Rhodopseudomonas palustris RpBphP2
   3228..3311    +  CDS            large T antigen (fragment): large T antigen from SV40 (simian virus 40)
   3334..3455    +  polyA_signal   SV40 poly(A) signal: SV40 polyadenylation signal
   3489..3917    -  rep_origin     f1 ori (sequence partly withheld): f1 bacteriophage origin of replication; arrow indicates direction of (+) strand synthesis
   3944..4048    +  promoter       AmpR promoter: bla
   4050..4407    +  promoter       SV40 promoter: SV40 enhancer and early promoter
   4442..5236    +  CDS            NeoR/KanR: aminoglycoside phosphotransferase from Tn5; aph(3')-II (or nptII); confers resistance to neomycin, kanamycin, and G418 (Geneticin®)
   5257..5409    +  CDS            ble (fragment): BLE_KLEPN - Experimental evidence at protein level: Swiss-Prot protein existence level 1. Binding protein with a strong affinity to the bleomycin family of antibiotics. Binds to CL990; an antimitotic-antibiotic compound. From Klebsiella pneumoniae.
   5468..5515    +  polyA_signal   HSV TK poly(A) signal: herpes simplex virus thymidine kinase polyadenylation signal (Cole and Stacy, 1985)
   5606..5622    -  polyA_signal   bGH poly(A) signal (fragment): bovine growth hormone polyadenylation signal
   5844..6432    +  rep_origin     ori: high-copy-number ColE1/pMB1/pBR322/pUC origin of replication
>Addgene plasmid #80152 | piRFP-N3-Tyrosinase | depositor full sequence | sequence record 157917 | piRFP-N3-Tyrosinase sequence 6546 bps
TAGTTATTAATAGTAATCAATTACGGGGTCATTAGTTCATAGCCCATATATGGAGTTCCGCGTTACATAA
CTTACGGTAAATGGCCCGCCTGGCTGACCGCCCAACGACCCCCGCCCATTGACGTCAATAATGACGTATG
TTCCCATAGTAACGCCAATAGGGACTTTCCATTGACGTCAATGGGTGGAGTATTTACGGTAAACTGCCCA
CTTGGCAGTACATCAAGTGTATCATATGCCAAGTACGCCCCCTATTGACGTCAATGACGGTAAATGGCCC
GCCTGGCATTATGCCCAGTACATGACCTTATGGGACTTTCCTACTTGGCAGTACATCTACGTATTAGTCA
TCGCTATTACCATGGTGATGCGGTTTTGGCAGTACATCAATGGGCGTGGATAGCGGTTTGACTCACGGGG
ATTTCCAAGTCTCCACCCCATTGACGTCAATGGGAGTTTGTTTTGGCACCAAAATCAACGGGACTTTCCA
AAATGTCGTAACAACTCCGCCCCATTGACGCAAATGGGCGGTAGGCGTGTACGGTGGGAGGTCTATATAA
GCAGAGCTGGTTTAGTGAACCGTCAGATCCGCTAGCGCTACCGGACTCAGATCTCGAGCTCAAGCTTCGA
ATTCAATGCTCCTGGCTGTTTTGTACTGCCTGCTGTGGAGTTTCCAGACCTCCGCTGGCCATTTCCCTAG
AGCCTGTGTCTCCTCTAAGAACCTGATGGAGAAGGAATGCTGTCCACCGTGGAGCGGGGACAGGAGTCCC
TGTGGCCAGCTTTCAGGCAGAGGTTCCTGTCAGAATATCCTTCTGTCCAATGCACCACTTGGGCCTCAAT
TTCCCTTCACAGGGGTGGATGACCGGGAGTCGTGGCCTTCCGTCTTTTATAATAGGACCTGCCAGTGCTC
TGGCAACTTCATGGGATTCAACTGTGGAAACTGCAAGTTTGGCTTTTGGGGACCAAACTGCACAGAGAGA
CGACTCTTGGTGAGAAGAAACATCTTCGATTTGAGTGCCCCAGAGAAGGACAAATTTTTTGCCTACCTCA
CTTTAGCAAAGCATACCATCAGCTCAGACTATGTCATCCCCATAGGGACCTATGGCCAAATGAAAAATGG
ATCAACACCCATGTTTAACGACATCAATATTTATGACCTCTTTGTCTGGATGCATTATTATGTGTCAATG
GATGCACTGCTTGGGGGATCTGAAATCTGGAGAGACATTGATTTTGCCCATGAAGCACCAGCTTTTCTGC
CTTGGCATAGACTCTTCTTGTTGCGGTGGGAACAAGAAATCCAGAAGCTGACAGGAGATGAAAACTTCAC
TATTCCATATTGGGACTGGCGGGATGCAGAAAAGTGTGACATTTGCACAGATGAGTACATGGGAGGTCAG
CACCCCACAAATCCTAACTTACTCAGCCCAGCATCATTCTTCTCCTCTTGGCAGATTGTCTGTAGCCGAT
TGGAGGAGTACAACAGCCATCAGTCTTTATGCAATGGAACGCCCGAGGGACCTTTACGGCGTAATCCTGG
AAACCATGACAAATCCAGAACCCCAAGGCTCCCCTCTTCAGCTGATGTAGAATTTTGCCTGAGTTTGACC
CAATATGAATCTGGTTCCATGGATAAAGCTGCCAATTTCAGCTTTAGAAATACACTGGAAGGATTTGCTA
GTCCACTTACTGGGATAGCGGATGCCTCTCAAAGCAGCATGCACAATGCCTTGCACATCTATATGAATGG
AACAATGTCCCAGGTACAGGGATCTGCCAACGATCCTATCTTCCTTCTTCACCATGCATTTGTTGACAGT
ATTTTTGAGCAGTGGCTCCGAAGGCACCGTCCTCTTCAAGAAGTTTATCCAGAAGCCAATGCACCCATTG
GACATAACCGGGAATCCTACATGGTTCCTTTTATACCACTGTACAGAAATGGTGATTTCTTTATTTCATC
CAAAGATCTGGGCTATGACTATAGCTATCTACAAGATTCAGACCCAGACTCTTTTCAAGACTACATTAAG
TCCTATTTGGAACAAGCGAGTCGGATCTGGTCATGGCTCCTTGGGGCGGCGATGGTAGGGGCCGTCCTCA
CTGCCCTGCTGGCAGGGCTTGTGAGCTTGCTGTGTCGTCACAAGAGAAAGCAGCTTCCTGAAGAAAAGCA
GCCACTCCTCATGGAGAAAGAGGATTACCACAGCTTGTATCAGAGCCATTTAGGATCAACAGGATCAACA
GGATCAACAGGAGCAGTCGACATGGCGGAAGGATCCGTCGCCAGGCAGCCTGACCTCTTGACCTGCGACG
ATGAGCCGATCCATATCCCCGGTGCCATCCAACCGCATGGACTGCTGCTCGCCCTCGCCGCCGACATGAC
GATCGTTGCCGGCAGCGACAACCTTCCCGAACTCACCGGACTGGCGATCGGCGCCCTGATCGGCCGCTCT
GCGGCCGATGTCTTCGACTCGGAGACGCACAACCGTCTGACGATCGCCTTGGCCGAGCCCGGGGCGGCCG
TCGGAGCACCGATCACTGTCGGCTTCACGATGCGAAAGGACGCAGGCTTCATCGGCTCCTGGCATCGCCA
TGATCAGCTCATCTTCCTCGAGCTCGAGCCTCCCCAGCGGGACGTCGCCGAGCCGCAGGCGTTCTTCCGC
CGCACCAACAGCGCCATCCGCCGCCTGCAGGCCGCCGAAACCTTGGAAAGCGCCTGCGCCGCCGCGGCGC
AAGAGGTGCGGAAGATTACCGGCTTCGATCGGGTGATGATCTATCGCTTCGCCTCCGACTTCAGCGGGGT
GGTGATCGCAGAGGATCGATGCGCCGAGGTCGAGTCAAAACTAGGCCTGCACTATCCTGCCTCAGCGGTG
CCGGCGCAGGCCCGTCGGCTCTATACCATCAACCCGGTACGGATCATTCCCGATATCAATTATCGGCCGG
TGCCGGTCACCCCAGACCTCAATCCGGTCACCGGGCGGCCGATTGATCTTAGCTTCGCCATCCTGCGCAG
CGTCTCGCCCTGCCATTTGGAGTTCATGCGCAACATAGGCATGCACGGCACGATGTCGATCTCGATTTTG
CGCGGCGAGCGACTGTGGGGATTGATCGTTTGCCATCACCGAACGCCGTACTACGTCGATCTCGATGGCC
GCCAAGCCTGCGAGCTAGTCGCCCAGGTTCTGGCCTGGCAGATCGGCGTGATGGAAGAGTGAGCGGCCGC
GACTCTAGATCATAATCAGCCATACCACATTTGTAGAGGTTTTACTTGCTTTAAAAAACCTCCCACACCT
CCCCCTGAACCTGAAACATAAAATGAATGCAATTGTTGTTGTTAACTTGTTTATTGCAGCTTATAATGGT
TACAAATAAAGCAATAGCATCACAAATTTCACAAATAAAGCATTTTTTTCACTGCATTCTAGTTGTGGTT
TGTCCAAACTCATCAATGTATCTTAAGGCGTAAATTGTAAGCGTTAATATTTTGTTAAAATTCGCGTTAA
ATTTTTGTTAAATCAGCTCATTTTTTAACCAATAGGCCGAAATCGGCAAAATCCCTTATAAATCAAAAGA
ATAGACCGAGATAGGGT
[37 nt withheld, positions 3588-3624]
AAAGAACGTGGACTCCAACGTCAAAGG
[49 nt withheld, positions 3652-3700]
T
[91 nt withheld, positions 3702-3792]
G
[124 nt withheld, positions 3794-3917]
CAGGTGGCACTTTTCGGGGAAATGTGCGCGGAACCCCTATTTGTTTATTTTTCTAAATACATTCAAATAT
GTATCCGCTCATGAGACAATAACCCTGATAAATGCTTCAATAATATTGAAAAAGGAAGAGTCCTGAGGCG
GAAAGAACCAGCTGTGGAATGTGTGTCAGTTAGGGTGTGGAAAGTCCCCAGGCTCCCCAGCAGGCAGAAG
TATGCAAAGCATGCATCTCAATTAGTCAGCAACCAGGTGTGGAAAGTCCCCAGGCTCCCCAGCAGGCAGA
AGTATGCAAAGCATGCATCTCAATTAGTCAGCAACCATAGTCCCGCCCCTAACTCCGCCCATCCCGCCCC
TAACTCCGCCCAGTTCCGCCCATTCTCCGCCCCATGGCTGACTAATTTTTTTTATTTATGCAGAGGCCGA
GGCCGCCTCGGCCTCTGAGCTATTCCAGAAGTAGTGAGGAGGCTTTTTTGGAGGCCTAGGCTTTTGCAAA
GATCGATCAAGAGACAGGATGAGGATCGTTTCGCATGATTGAACAAGATGGATTGCACGCAGGTTCTCCG
GCCGCTTGGGTGGAGAGGCTATTCGGCTATGACTGGGCACAACAGACAATCGGCTGCTCTGATGCCGCCG
TGTTCCGGCTGTCAGCGCAGGGGCGCCCGGTTCTTTTTGTCAAGACCGACCTGTCCGGTGCCCTGAATGA
ACTGCAAGACGAGGCAGCGCGGCTATCGTGGCTGGCCACGACGGGCGTTCCTTGCGCAGCTGTGCTCGAC
GTTGTCACTGAAGCGGGAAGGGACTGGCTGCTATTGGGCGAAGTGCCGGGGCAGGATCTCCTGTCATCTC
ACCTTGCTCCTGCCGAGAAAGTATCCATCATGGCTGATGCAATGCGGCGGCTGCATACGCTTGATCCGGC
TACCTGCCCATTCGACCACCAAGCGAAACATCGCATCGAGCGAGCACGTACTCGGATGGAAGCCGGTCTT
GTCGATCAGGATGATCTGGACGAAGAGCATCAGGGGCTCGCGCCAGCCGAACTGTTCGCCAGGCTCAAGG
CGAGCATGCCCGACGGCGAGGATCTCGTCGTGACCCATGGCGATGCCTGCTTGCCGAATATCATGGTGGA
AAATGGCCGCTTTTCTGGATTCATCGACTGTGGCCGGCTGGGTGTGGCGGACCGCTATCAGGACATAGCG
TTGGCTACCCGTGATATTGCTGAAGAGCTTGGCGGCGAATGGGCTGACCGCTTCCTCGTGCTTTACGGTA
TCGCCGCTCCCGATTCGCAGCGCATCGCCTTCTATCGCCTTCTTGACGAGTTCTTCTGAGCGGGACTCTG
GGGTTCGAAATGACCGACCAAGCGACGCCCAACCTGCCATCACGAGATTTCGATTCCACCGCCGCCTTCT
ATGAAAGGTTGGGCTTCGGAATCGTTTTCCGGGACGCCGGCTGGATGATCCTCCAGCGCGGGGATCTCAT
GCTGGAGTTCTTCGCCCACCCTAGGGGGAGGCTAACTGAAACACGGAAGGAGACAATACCGGAAGGAACC
CGCGCTATGACGGCAATAAAAAGACAGAATAAAACGCACGGTGTTGGGTCGTTTGTTCATAAACGCGGGG
TTCGGTCCCAGGGCTGGCACTCTGTCGATACCCCACCGAGACCCCATTGGGGCCAATACGCCCGCGTTTC
TTCCTTTTCCCCACCCCACCCCCCAAGTTCGGGTGAAGGCCCAGGGCTCGCAGCCAACGTCGGGGCGGCA
GGCCCTGCCATAGCCTCAGGTTACTCATATATACTTTAGATTGATTTAAAACTTCATTTTTAATTTAAAA
GGATCTAGGTGAAGATCCTTTTTGATAATCTCATGACCAAAATCCCTTAACGTGAGTTTTCGTTCCACTG
AGCGTCAGACCCCGTAGAAAAGATCAAAGGATCTTCTTGAGATCCTTTTTTTCTGCGCGTAATCTGCTGC
TTGCAAACAAAAAAACCACCGCTACCAGCGGTGGTTTGTTTGCCGGATCAAGAGCTACCAACTCTTTTTC
CGAAGGTAACTGGCTTCAGCAGAGCGCAGATACCAAATACTGTCCTTCTAGTGTAGCCGTAGTTAGGCCA
CCACTTCAAGAACTCTGTAGCACCGCCTACATACCTCGCTCTGCTAATCCTGTTACCAGTGGCTGCTGCC
AGTGGCGATAAGTCGTGTCTTACCGGGTTGGACTCAAGACGATAGTTACCGGATAAGGCGCAGCGGTCGG
GCTGAACGGGGGGTTCGTGCACACAGCCCAGCTTGGAGCGAACGACCTACACCGAACTGAGATACCTACA
GCGTGAGCTATGAGAAAGCGCCACGCTTCCCGAAGGGAGAAAGGCGGACAGGTATCCGGTAAGCGGCAGG
GTCGGAACAGGAGAGCGCACGAGGGAGCTTCCAGGGGGAAACGCCTGGTATCTTTATAGTCCTGTCGGGT
TTCGCCACCTCTGACTTGAGCGTCGATTTTTGTGATGCTCGTCAGGGGGGCGGAGCCTATGGAAAAACGC
CAGCAACGCGGCCTTTTTACGGTTCCTGGCCTTTTGCTGGCCTTTTGCTCACATGTTCTTTCCTGCGTTA
TCCCCTGATTCTGTGGATAACCGTATTACCGCCATGCAT
