>Addgene plasmid #80152 | piRFP-N3-Tyrosinase | addgene partial sequence | sequence record 152928 | iRFP-R 5'-gatatggatcggctcatcgt-3'
GGATCCTTCCGCCATGTCGACTGCTCCTGTTGATCCTGTTGATCCTGTTGATCCTAAATGGCTCTGATAC
AAGCTGTGGTAATCCTCTTTCTCCATGAGGAGTGGCTGCTTTTCTTCAGGAAGCTGCTTTCTCTTGTGAC
GACACAGCAAGCTCACAAGCCCTGCCAGCAGGGCAGTGAGGACGGCCCCTACCATCGCCGCCCCAAGGAG
CCATGACCAGATCCGACTCGCTTGTTCCAAATAGGACTTAATGTAGTCTTGAAAAGAGTCTGGGTCTGAA
TCTTGTAGATAGCTATAGTCATAGCCCAGATCTTTGGATGAAATAAAGAAATCACCATTTCTGTACAGTG
GTATAAAAGGAACCATGTAGGATTCCCGGTTATGTCCAATGGGTGCATTGGCTTCTGGATAAACTTCTTG
AAGAGGACGGTGCCTTCGGAGCCACTGCTCAAAAATACTGTCAACAAATGCATGGTGAAGAAGGAAGATA
GGATCGTTGGCAGATCCCTGTACCTGGGACATTGTTCCATTCATATAGATGTGCAAGGCATTGTGCATGC
TGCTTTGAGAGGCATCCGCTATCCCAGTAAGTGGACTAGCAAATCCTTCCAGTGTATTTCTAAAGCTGAA
ATTGGCAGCTTTATCCATGGAACCAGATTCATATTGGGTCAAACTCAGGCAAAATTCTACATCAGCTGAA
GAGGGGAGCCTTGGGGTTCTGGATTTGTCATGGTTTCCAGGATTACGCCGTAAAGGTCCCTCGGGCGTTC
CATTGCATAAAGACTGATGGCTGTTGTACTCCTCCAATCGGCTACAGACAATCTGCCAAGAGGAGAAGAA
TGATGCTGGGCTGAGTAAGTTAGGATTTGTGGG
