>Addgene plasmid #80152 | piRFP-N3-Tyrosinase | addgene partial sequence | sequence record 152931 | CMV-F 5'-CGCAAATGGGCGGTAGGCGTG-3'
CTGGTTTAGTGAACCGTCAGATCCGCTAGCGCTACCGGACTCAGATCTCGAGCTCAAGCTTCGAATTCAA
TGCTCCTGGCTGTTTTGTACTGCCTGCTGTGGAGTTTCCAGACCTCCGCTGGCCATTTCCCTAGAGCCTG
TGTCTCCTCTAAGAACCTGATGGAGAAGGAATGCTGTCCACCGTGGAGCGGGGACAGGAGTCCCTGTGGC
CAGCTTTCAGGCAGAGGTTCCTGTCAGAATATCCTTCTGTCCAATGCACCACTTGGGCCTCAATTTCCCT
TCACAGGGGTGGATGACCGGGAGTCGTGGCCTTCCGTCTTTTATAATAGGACCTGCCAGTGCTCTGGCAA
CTTCATGGGATTCAACTGTGGAAACTGCAAGTTTGGCTTTTGGGGACCAAACTGCACAGAGAGACGACTC
TTGGTGAGAAGAAACATCTTCGATTTGAGTGCCCCAGAGAAGGACAAATTTTTTGCCTACCTCACTTTAG
CAAAGCATACCATCAGCTCAGACTATGTCATCCCCATAGGGACCTATGGCCAAATGAAAAATGGATCAAC
ACCCATGTTTAACGACATCAATATTTATGACCTCTTTGTCTGGATGCATTATTATGTGTCAATGGATGCA
CTGCTTGGGGGATCTGAAATCTGGAGAGACATTGATTTTGCCCATGAAGCACCAGCTTTTCTGCCTTGGC
ATAGACTCTTCTTGTTGCGGTGGGAACAAGAAATCCAGAAGCTGACAGGAGATGAAAACTTCACTATTCC
ATATTGGGACTGGCGGGATGCAGAAAAGTGTGACATTTGCACAGATGAGTACATGG
